>Addgene plasmid #197353 | pLentiCRISPRv2-bleo-ErbB4 | addgene full sequence | sequence record 389832 | Addgene NGS Result
GTCGACGGATCGGGAGATCTCCCGATCCCCTATGGTGCACTCTCAGTACAATCTGCTCTGATGCCGCATA
GTTAAGCCAGTATCTGCTCCCTGCTTGTGTGTTGGAGGTCGCTGAGTAGTGCGCGAGCAAAATTTAAGCT
ACAACAAGGCAAGGCTTGACCGACAATTGCATGAAGAATCTGCTTAGGGTTAGGCGTTTTGCGCTGCTTC
GCGATGTACGGGCCAGATATACGCGTTGACATTGATTATTGACTAGTTATTAATAGTAATCAATTACGGG
GTCATTAGTTCATAGCCCATATATGGAGTTCCGCGTTACATAACTTACGGTAAATGGCCCGCCTGGCTGA
CCGCCCAACGACCCCCGCCCATTGACGTCAATAATGACGTATGTTCCCATAGTAACGCCAATAGGGACTT
TCCATTGACGTCAATGGGTGGAGTATTTACGGTAAACTGCCCACTTGGCAGTACATCAAGTGTATCATAT
GCCAAGTACGCCCCCTATTGACGTCAATGACGGTAAATGGCCCGCCTGGCATTATGCCCAGTACATGACC
TTATGGGACTTTCCTACTTGGCAGTACATCTACGTATTAGTCATCGCTATTACCATGGTGATGCGGTTTT
GGCAGTACATCAATGGGCGTGGATAGCGGTTTGACTCACGGGGATTTCCAAGTCTCCACCCCATTGACGT
CAATGGGAGTTTGTTTTGGCACCAAAATCAACGGGACTTTCCAAAATGTCGTAACAACTCCGCCCCATTG
ACGCAAATGGGCGGTAGGCGTGTACGGTGGGAGGTCTATATAAGCAGCGCGTTTTGCCTGTACTGGGTCT
CTCTGGTTAGACCAGATCTGAGCCTGGGAGCTCTCTGGCTAACTAGGGAACCCACTGCTTAAGCCTCAAT
AAAGCTTGCCTTGAGTGCTTCAAGTAGTGTGTGCCCGTCTGTTGTGTGACTCTGGTAACTAGAGATCCCT
CAGACCCTTTTAGTCAGTGTGGAAAATCTCTAGCAGTGGCGCCCGAACAGGGACTTGAAAGCGAAAGGGA
AACCAGAGGAGCTCTCTCGACGCAGGACTCGGCTTGCTGAAGCGCGCACGGCAAGAGGCGAGGGGCGGCG
ACTGGTGAGTACGCCAAAAATTTTGACTAGCGGAGGCTAGAAGGAGAGAGATGGGTGCGAGAGCGTCAGT
ATTAAGCGGGGGAGAATTAGATCGCGATGGGAAAAAATTCGGTTAAGGCCAGGGGGAAAGAAAAAATATA
AATTAAAACATATAGTATGGGCAAGCAGGGAGCTAGAACGATTCGCAGTTAATCCTGGCCTGTTAGAAAC
ATCAGAAGGCTGTAGACAAATACTGGGACAGCTACAACCATCCCTTCAGACAGGATCAGAAGAACTTAGA
TCATTATATAATACAGTAGCAACCCTCTATTGTGTGCATCAAAGGATAGAGATAAAAGACACCAAGGAAG
CTTTAGACAAGATAGAGGAAGAGCAAAACAAAAGTAAGACCACCGCACAGCAAGCGGCCGCTGATCTTCA
GACCTGGAGGAGGAGATATGAGGGACAATTGGAGAAGTGAATTATATAAATATAAAGTAGTAAAAATTGA
ACCATTAGGAGTAGCACCCACCAAGGCAAAGAGAAGAGTGGTGCAGAGAGAAAAAAGAGCAGTGGGAATA
GGAGCTTTGTTCCTTGGGTTCTTGGGAGCAGCAGGAAGCACTATGGGCGCAGCGTCAATGACGCTGACGG
TACAGGCCAGACAATTATTGTCTGGTATAGTGCAGCAGCAGAACAATTTGCTGAGGGCTATTGAGGCGCA
ACAGCATCTGTTGCAACTCACAGTCTGGGGCATCAAGCAGCTCCAGGCAAGAATCCTGGCTGTGGAAAGA
TACCTAAAGGATCAACAGCTCCTGGGGATTTGGGGTTGCTCTGGAAAACTCATTTGCACCACTGCTGTGC
CTTGGAATGCTAGTTGGAGTAATAAATCTCTGGAACAGATTTGGAATCACACGACCTGGATGGAGTGGGA
CAGAGAAATTAACAATTACACAAGCTTAATACACTCCTTAATTGAAGAATCGCAAAACCAGCAAGAAAAG
AATGAACAAGAATTATTGGAATTAGATAAATGGGCAAGTTTGTGGAATTGGTTTAACATAACAAATTGGC
TGTGGTATATAAAATTATTCATAATGATAGTAGGAGGCTTGGTAGGTTTAAGAATAGTTTTTGCTGTACT
TTCTATAGTGAATAGAGTTAGGCAGGGATATTCACCATTATCGTTTCAGACCCACCTCCCAACCCCGAGG
GGACCCGACAGGCCCGAAGGAATAGAAGAAGAAGGTGGAGAGAGAGACAGAGACAGATCCATTCGATTAG
TGAACGGATCGGCACTGCGTGCGCCAATTCTGCAGACAAATGGCAGTATTCATCCACAATTTTAAAAGAA
AAGGGGGGATTGGGGGGTACAGTGCAGGGGAAAGAATAGTAGACATAATAGCAACAGACATACAAACTAA
AGAATTACAAAAACAAATTACAAAAATTCAAAATTTTCGGGTTTATTACAGGGACAGCAGAGATCCAGTT
TGGTTAATTAAGGTACCGAGGGCCTATTTCCCATGATTCCTTCATATTTGCATATACGATACAAGGCTGT
TAGAGAGATAATTAGAATTAATTTGACTGTAAACACAAAGATATTAGTACAAAATACGTGACGTAGAAAG
TAATAATTTCTTGGGTAGTTTGCAGTTTTAAAATTATGTTTTAAAATGGACTATCATATGCTTACCGTAA
CTTGAAAGTATTTCGATTTCTTGGCTTTATATATCTTGTGGAAAGGACGAAACACCGATTGATGTCGGCT
CAGACTGGTTTTAGAGCTAGAAATAGCAAGTTAAAATAAGGCTAGTCCGTTATCAACTTGAAAAAGTGGC
ACCGAGTCGGTGCTTTTTTGAATTCGCTAGCTAGGTCTTGAAAGGAGTGGGAATTGGCTCCGGTGCCCGT
CAGTGGGCAGAGCGCACATCGCCCACAGTCCCCGAGAAGTTGGGGGGAGGGGTCGGCAATTGATCCGGTG
CCTAGAGAAGGTGGCGCGGGGTAAACTGGGAAAGTGATGTCGTGTACTGGCTCCGCCTTTTTCCCGAGGG
TGGGGGAGAACCGTATATAAGTGCAGTAGTCGCCGTGAACGTTCTTTTTCGCAACGGGTTTGCCGCCAGA
ACACAGGACCGGTTCTAGAGCGCTGCCACCATGGACAAGAAGTACAGCATCGGCCTGGACATCGGCACCA
ACTCTGTGGGCTGGGCCGTGATCACCGACGAGTACAAGGTGCCCAGCAAGAAATTCAAGGTGCTGGGCAA
CACCGACCGGCACAGCATCAAGAAGAACCTGATCGGAGCCCTGCTGTTCGACAGCGGCGAAACAGCCGAG
GCCACCCGGCTGAAGAGAACCGCCAGAAGAAGATACACCAGACGGAAGAACCGGATCTGCTATCTGCAAG
AGATCTTCAGCAACGAGATGGCCAAGGTGGACGACAGCTTCTTCCACAGACTGGAAGAGTCCTTCCTGGT
GGAAGAGGATAAGAAGCACGAGCGGCACCCCATCTTCGGCAACATCGTGGACGAGGTGGCCTACCACGAG
AAGTACCCCACCATCTACCACCTGAGAAAGAAACTGGTGGACAGCACCGACAAGGCCGACCTGCGGCTGA
TCTATCTGGCCCTGGCCCACATGATCAAGTTCCGGGGCCACTTCCTGATCGAGGGCGACCTGAACCCCGA
CAACAGCGACGTGGACAAGCTGTTCATCCAGCTGGTGCAGACCTACAACCAGCTGTTCGAGGAAAACCCC
ATCAACGCCAGCGGCGTGGACGCCAAGGCCATCCTGTCTGCCAGACTGAGCAAGAGCAGACGGCTGGAAA
ATCTGATCGCCCAGCTGCCCGGCGAGAAGAAGAATGGCCTGTTCGGAAACCTGATTGCCCTGAGCCTGGG
CCTGACCCCCAACTTCAAGAGCAACTTCGACCTGGCCGAGGATGCCAAACTGCAGCTGAGCAAGGACACC
TACGACGACGACCTGGACAACCTGCTGGCCCAGATCGGCGACCAGTACGCCGACCTGTTTCTGGCCGCCA
AGAACCTGTCCGACGCCATCCTGCTGAGCGACATCCTGAGAGTGAACACCGAGATCACCAAGGCCCCCCT
GAGCGCCTCTATGATCAAGAGATACGACGAGCACCACCAGGACCTGACCCTGCTGAAAGCTCTCGTGCGG
CAGCAGCTGCCTGAGAAGTACAAAGAGATTTTCTTCGACCAGAGCAAGAACGGCTACGCCGGCTACATTG
ACGGCGGAGCCAGCCAGGAAGAGTTCTACAAGTTCATCAAGCCCATCCTGGAAAAGATGGACGGCACCGA
GGAACTGCTCGTGAAGCTGAACAGAGAGGACCTGCTGCGGAAGCAGCGGACCTTCGACAACGGCAGCATC
CCCCACCAGATCCACCTGGGAGAGCTGCACGCCATTCTGCGGCGGCAGGAAGATTTTTACCCATTCCTGA
AGGACAACCGGGAAAAGATCGAGAAGATCCTGACCTTCCGCATCCCCTACTACGTGGGCCCTCTGGCCAG
GGGAAACAGCAGATTCGCCTGGATGACCAGAAAGAGCGAGGAAACCATCACCCCCTGGAACTTCGAGGAA
GTGGTGGACAAGGGCGCTTCCGCCCAGAGCTTCATCGAGCGGATGACCAACTTCGATAAGAACCTGCCCA
ACGAGAAGGTGCTGCCCAAGCACAGCCTGCTGTACGAGTACTTCACCGTGTATAACGAGCTGACCAAAGT
GAAATACGTGACCGAGGGAATGAGAAAGCCCGCCTTCCTGAGCGGCGAGCAGAAAAAGGCCATCGTGGAC
CTGCTGTTCAAGACCAACCGGAAAGTGACCGTGAAGCAGCTGAAAGAGGACTACTTCAAGAAAATCGAGT
GCTTCGACTCCGTGGAAATCTCCGGCGTGGAAGATCGGTTCAACGCCTCCCTGGGCACATACCACGATCT
GCTGAAAATTATCAAGGACAAGGACTTCCTGGACAATGAGGAAAACGAGGACATTCTGGAAGATATCGTG
CTGACCCTGACACTGTTTGAGGACAGAGAGATGATCGAGGAACGGCTGAAAACCTATGCCCACCTGTTCG
ACGACAAAGTGATGAAGCAGCTGAAGCGGCGGAGATACACCGGCTGGGGCAGGCTGAGCCGGAAGCTGAT
CAACGGCATCCGGGACAAGCAGTCCGGCAAGACAATCCTGGATTTCCTGAAGTCCGACGGCTTCGCCAAC
AGAAACTTCATGCAGCTGATCCACGACGACAGCCTGACCTTTAAAGAGGACATCCAGAAAGCCCAGGTGT
CCGGCCAGGGCGATAGCCTGCACGAGCACATTGCCAATCTGGCCGGCAGCCCCGCCATTAAGAAGGGCAT
CCTGCAGACAGTGAAGGTGGTGGACGAGCTCGTGAAAGTGATGGGCCGGCACAAGCCCGAGAACATCGTG
ATCGAAATGGCCAGAGAGAACCAGACCACCCAGAAGGGACAGAAGAACAGCCGCGAGAGAATGAAGCGGA
TCGAAGAGGGCATCAAAGAGCTGGGCAGCCAGATCCTGAAAGAACACCCCGTGGAAAACACCCAGCTGCA
GAACGAGAAGCTGTACCTGTACTACCTGCAGAATGGGCGGGATATGTACGTGGACCAGGAACTGGACATC
AACCGGCTGTCCGACTACGATGTGGACCATATCGTGCCTCAGAGCTTTCTGAAGGACGACTCCATCGACA
ACAAGGTGCTGACCAGAAGCGACAAGAACCGGGGCAAGAGCGACAACGTGCCCTCCGAAGAGGTCGTGAA
GAAGATGAAGAACTACTGGCGGCAGCTGCTGAACGCCAAGCTGATTACCCAGAGAAAGTTCGACAATCTG
ACCAAGGCCGAGAGAGGCGGCCTGAGCGAACTGGATAAGGCCGGCTTCATCAAGAGACAGCTGGTGGAAA
CCCGGCAGATCACAAAGCACGTGGCACAGATCCTGGACTCCCGGATGAACACTAAGTACGACGAGAATGA
CAAGCTGATCCGGGAAGTGAAAGTGATCACCCTGAAGTCCAAGCTGGTGTCCGATTTCCGGAAGGATTTC
CAGTTTTACAAAGTGCGCGAGATCAACAACTACCACCACGCCCACGACGCCTACCTGAACGCCGTCGTGG
GAACCGCCCTGATCAAAAAGTACCCTAAGCTGGAAAGCGAGTTCGTGTACGGCGACTACAAGGTGTACGA
CGTGCGGAAGATGATCGCCAAGAGCGAGCAGGAAATCGGCAAGGCTACCGCCAAGTACTTCTTCTACAGC
AACATCATGAACTTTTTCAAGACCGAGATTACCCTGGCCAACGGCGAGATCCGGAAGCGGCCTCTGATCG
AGACAAACGGCGAAACCGGGGAGATCGTGTGGGATAAGGGCCGGGATTTTGCCACCGTGCGGAAAGTGCT
GAGCATGCCCCAAGTGAATATCGTGAAAAAGACCGAGGTGCAGACAGGCGGCTTCAGCAAAGAGTCTATC
CTGCCCAAGAGGAACAGCGATAAGCTGATCGCCAGAAAGAAGGACTGGGACCCTAAGAAGTACGGCGGCT
TCGACAGCCCCACCGTGGCCTATTCTGTGCTGGTGGTGGCCAAAGTGGAAAAGGGCAAGTCCAAGAAACT
GAAGAGTGTGAAAGAGCTGCTGGGGATCACCATCATGGAAAGAAGCAGCTTCGAGAAGAATCCCATCGAC
TTTCTGGAAGCCAAGGGCTACAAAGAAGTGAAAAAGGACCTGATCATCAAGCTGCCTAAGTACTCCCTGT
TCGAGCTGGAAAACGGCCGGAAGAGAATGCTGGCCTCTGCCGGCGAACTGCAGAAGGGAAACGAACTGGC
CCTGCCCTCCAAATATGTGAACTTCCTGTACCTGGCCAGCCACTATGAGAAGCTGAAGGGCTCCCCCGAG
GATAATGAGCAGAAACAGCTGTTTGTGGAACAGCACAAGCACTACCTGGACGAGATCATCGAGCAGATCA
GCGAGTTCTCCAAGAGAGTGATCCTGGCCGACGCTAATCTGGACAAAGTGCTGTCCGCCTACAACAAGCA
CCGGGATAAGCCCATCAGAGAGCAGGCCGAGAATATCATCCACCTGTTTACCCTGACCAATCTGGGAGCC
CCTGCCGCCTTCAAGTACTTTGACACCACCATCGACCGGAAGAGGTACACCAGCACCAAAGAGGTGCTGG
ACGCCACCCTGATCCACCAGAGCATCACCGGCCTGTACGAGACACGGATCGACCTGTCTCAGCTGGGAGG
CGACAAGCGACCTGCCGCCACAAAGAAGGCTGGACAGGCTAAGAAGAAGAAAGATTACAAAGACGATGAC
GATAAGGGCTCTAGAGGATCCGTTAACTAACTTAAGCTAGCAACGGTTTCCCTCTAGCGGGATCAATTCC
GCCCCCCCCCCCTAACGTTACTGGCCGAAGCCGCTTGGAATAAGGCCGGTGTGCGTTTGTCTATATGTTA
TTTTCCACCATATTGCCGTCTTTTGGCAATGTGAGGGCCCGGAAACCTGGCCCTGTCTTCTTGACGAGCA
TTCCTAGGGGTCTTTCCCCTCTCGCCAAAGGAATGCAAGGTCTGTTGAATGTCGTGAAGGAAGCAGTTCC
TCTGGAAGCTTCTTGAAGACAAACAACGTCTGTAGCGACCCTTTGCAGGCAGCGGAACCCCCCACCTGGC
GACAGGTGCCTCTGCGGCCAAAAGCCACGTGTATAAGATACACCTGCAAAGGCGGCACAACCCCAGTGCC
ACGTTGTGAGTTGGATAGTTGTGGAAAGAGTCAAATGGCTCTCCTCAAGCGTATTCAACAAGGGGCTGAA
GGATGCCCAGAAGGTACCCCATTGTATGGGATCTGATCTGGGGCCTCGGTGCACATGCTTTACATGTGTT
TAGTCGAGGTTAAAAAAACGTCTAGGCCCCCCGAACCACGGGGACGTGGTTTTCCTTTGAAAAACACGAT
AATACCATGGCCAAGTTGACCAGTGCCGTTCCGGTGCTCACCGCGCGCGACGTCGCCGGAGCGGTCGAGT
TCTGGACCGACCGGCTCGGGTTCTCCCGGGACTTCGTGGAGGACGACTTCGCCGGTGTGGTCCGGGACGA
CGTGACCCTGTTCATCAGCGCGGTCCAGGACCAGGTGGTGCCGGACAACACCCTGGCCTGGGTGTGGGTG
CGCGGCCTGGACGAGCTGTACGCCGAGTGGTCGGAGGTCGTGTCCACGAACTTCCGGGACGCCTCCGGGC
CGGCCATGACCGAGATCGGCGAGCAGCCGTGGGGGCGGGAGTTCGCCCTGCGCGACCCGGCCGGCAACTG
CGTGCACTTCGTGGCCGAGGAGCAGGACTGAACGCGTTAAGTCGACAATCAACCTCTGGATTACAAAATT
TGTGAAAGATTGACTGGTATTCTTAACTATGTTGCTCCTTTTACGCTATGTGGATACGCTGCTTTAATGC
CTTTGTATCATGCTATTGCTTCCCGTATGGCTTTCATTTTCTCCTCCTTGTATAAATCCTGGTTGCTGTC
TCTTTATGAGGAGTTGTGGCCCGTTGTCAGGCAACGTGGCGTGGTGTGCACTGTGTTTGCTGACGCAACC
CCCACTGGTTGGGGCATTGCCACCACCTGTCAGCTCCTTTCCGGGACTTTCGCTTTCCCCCTCCCTATTG
CCACGGCGGAACTCATCGCCGCCTGCCTTGCCCGCTGCTGGACAGGGGCTCGGCTGTTGGGCACTGACAA
TTCCGTGGTGTTGTCGGGGAAATCATCGTCCTTTCCTTGGCTGCTCGCCTGTGTTGCCACCTGGATTCTG
CGCGGGACGTCCTTCTGCTACGTCCCTTCGGCCCTCAATCCAGCGGACCTTCCTTCCCGCGGCCTGCTGC
CGGCTCTGCGGCCTCTTCCGCGTCTTCGCCTTCGCCCTCAGACGAGTCGGATCTCCCTTTGGGCCGCCTC
CCCGCGTCGACTTTAAGACCAATGACTTACAAGGCAGCTGTAGATCTTAGCCACTTTTTAAAAGAAAAGG
GGGGACTGGAAGGGCTAATTCACTCCCAACGAAGACAAGATCTGCTTTTTGCTTGTACTGGGTCTCTCTG
GTTAGACCAGATCTGAGCCTGGGAGCTCTCTGGCTAACTAGGGAACCCACTGCTTAAGCCTCAATAAAGC
TTGCCTTGAGTGCTTCAAGTAGTGTGTGCCCGTCTGTTGTGTGACTCTGGTAACTAGAGATCCCTCAGAC
CCTTTTAGTCAGTGTGGAAAATCTCTAGCAGGGCCCGTTTAAACCCGCTGATCAGCCTCGACTGTGCCTT
CTAGTTGCCAGCCATCTGTTGTTTGCCCCTCCCCCGTGCCTTCCTTGACCCTGGAAGGTGCCACTCCCAC
TGTCCTTTCCTAATAAAATGAGGAAATTGCATCGCATTGTCTGAGTAGGTGTCATTCTATTCTGGGGGGT
GGGGTGGGGCAGGACAGCAAGGGGGAGGATTGGGAAGACAATAGCAGGCATGCTGGGGATGCGGTGGGCT
CTATGGCTTCTGAGGCGGAAAGAACCAGCTGGGGCTCTAGGGGGTATCCCC
[124 nt withheld, positions 9642-9765]
C
[91 nt withheld, positions 9767-9857]
A
[49 nt withheld, positions 9859-9907]
CCTTTGACGTTGGAGTCCACGTTCTTT
[37 nt withheld, positions 9935-9971]
ACCCTATCTCGGTCTATTCTTTTGATTTATAAGGGATTTTGCCGATTTCGGCCTATTGGTTAAAAAATGA
GCTGATTTAACAAAAATTTAACGCGAATTAATTCTGTGGAATGTGTGTCAGTTAGGGTGTGGAAAGTCCC
CAGGCTCCCCAGCAGGCAGAAGTATGCAAAGCATGCATCTCAATTAGTCAGCAACCAGGTGTGGAAAGTC
CCCAGGCTCCCCAGCAGGCAGAAGTATGCAAAGCATGCATCTCAATTAGTCAGCAACCATAGTCCCGCCC
CTAACTCCGCCCATCCCGCCCCTAACTCCGCCCAGTTCCGCCCATTCTCCGCCCCATGGCTGACTAATTT
TTTTTATTTATGCAGAGGCCGAGGCCGCCTCTGCCTCTGAGCTATTCCAGAAGTAGTGAGGAGGCTTTTT
TGGAGGCCTAGGCTTTTGCAAAAAGCTCCCGGGAGCTTGTATATCCATTTTCGGATCTGATCAGCACGTG
TTGACAATTAATCATCGGCATAGTATATCGGCATAGTATAATACGACAAGGTGAGGAACTAAACCATGGC
CAAGTTGACCAGTGCCGTTCCGGTGCTCACCGCGCGCGACGTCGCCGGAGCGGTCGAGTTCTGGACCGAC
CGGCTCGGGTTCTCCCGGGACTTCGTGGAGGACGACTTCGCCGGTGTGGTCCGGGACGACGTGACCCTGT
TCATCAGCGCGGTCCAGGACCAGGTGGTGCCGGACAACACCCTGGCCTGGGTGTGGGTGCGCGGCCTGGA
CGAGCTGTACGCCGAGTGGTCGGAGGTCGTGTCCACGAACTTCCGGGACGCCTCCGGGCCGGCCATGACC
GAGATCGGCGAGCAGCCGTGGGGGCGGGAGTTCGCCCTGCGCGACCCGGCCGGCAACTGCGTGCACTTCG
TGGCCGAGGAGCAGGACTGACACGTGCTACGAGATTTCGATTCCACCGCCGCCTTCTATGAAAGGTTGGG
CTTCGGAATCGTTTTCCGGGACGCCGGCTGGATGATCCTCCAGCGCGGGGATCTCATGCTGGAGTTCTTC
GCCCACCCCAACTTGTTTATTGCAGCTTATAATGGTTACAAATAAAGCAATAGCATCACAAATTTCACAA
ATAAAGCATTTTTTTCACTGCATTCTAGTTGTGGTTTGTCCAAACTCATCAATGTATCTTATCATGTCTG
TATACCGTCGACCTCTAGCTAGAGCTTGGCGTAATCATGGTCATAGCTGTTTCCTGTGTGAAATTGTTAT
CCGCTCACAATTCCACACAACATACGAGCCGGAAGCATAAAGTGTAAAGCCTGGGGTGCCTAATGAGTGA
GCTAACTCACATTAATTGCGTTGCGCTCACTGCCCGCTTTCCAGTCGGGAAACCTGTCGTGCCAGCTGCA
TTAATGAATCGGCCAACGCGCGGGGAGAGGCGGTTTGCGTATTGGGCGCTCTTCCGCTTCCTCGCTCACT
GACTCGCTGCGCTCGGTCGTTCGGCTGCGGCGAGCGGTATCAGCTCACTCAAAGGCGGTAATACGGTTAT
CCACAGAATCAGGGGATAACGCAGGAAAGAACATGTGAGCAAAAGGCCAGCAAAAGGCCAGGAACCGTAA
AAAGGCCGCGTTGCTGGCGTTTTTCCATAGGCTCCGCCCCCCTGACGAGCATCACAAAAATCGACGCTCA
AGTCAGAGGTGGCGAAACCCGACAGGACTATAAAGATACCAGGCGTTTCCCCCTGGAAGCTCCCTCGTGC
GCTCTCCTGTTCCGACCCTGCCGCTTACCGGATACCTGTCCGCCTTTCTCCCTTCGGGAAGCGTGGCGCT
TTCTCATAGCTCACGCTGTAGGTATCTCAGTTCGGTGTAGGTCGTTCGCTCCAAGCTGGGCTGTGTGCAC
GAACCCCCCGTTCAGCCCGACCGCTGCGCCTTATCCGGTAACTATCGTCTTGAGTCCAACCCGGTAAGAC
ACGACTTATCGCCACTGGCAGCAGCCACTGGTAACAGGATTAGCAGAGCGAGGTATGTAGGCGGTGCTAC
AGAGTTCTTGAAGTGGTGGCCTAACTACGGCTACACTAGAAGAACAGTATTTGGTATCTGCGCTCTGCTG
AAGCCAGTTACCTTCGGAAAAAGAGTTGGTAGCTCTTGATCCGGCAAACAAACCACCGCTGGTAGCGGTG
GTTTTTTTGTTTGCAAGCAGCAGATTACGCGCAGAAAAAAAGGATCTCAAGAAGATCCTTTGATCTTTTC
TACGGGGTCTGACGCTCAGTGGAACGAAAACTCACGTTAAGGGATTTTGGTCATGAGATTATCAAAAAGG
ATCTTCACCTAGATCCTTTTAAATTAAAAATGAAGTTTTAAATCAATCTAAAGTATATATGAGTAAACTT
GGTCTGACAGTTACCAATGCTTAATCAGTGAGGCACCTATCTCAGCGATCTGTCTATTTCGTTCATCCAT
AGTTGCCTGACTCCCCGTCGTGTAGATAACTACGATACGGGAGGGCTTACCATCTGGCCCCAGTGCTGCA
ATGATACCGCGAGACCCACGCTCACCGGCTCCAGATTTATCAGCAATAAACCAGCCAGCCGGAAGGGCCG
AGCGCAGAAGTGGTCCTGCAACTTTATCCGCCTCCATCCAGTCTATTAATTGTTGCCGGGAAGCTAGAGT
AAGTAGTTCGCCAGTTAATAGTTTGCGCAACGTTGTTGCCATTGCTACAGGCATCGTGGTGTCACGCTCG
TCGTTTGGTATGGCTTCATTCAGCTCCGGTTCCCAACGATCAAGGCGAGTTACATGATCCCCCATGTTGT
GCAAAAAAGCGGTTAGCTCCTTCGGTCCTCCGATCGTTGTCAGAAGTAAGTTGGCCGCAGTGTTATCACT
CATGGTTATGGCAGCACTGCATAATTCTCTTACTGTCATGCCATCCGTAAGATGCTTTTCTGTGACTGGT
GAGTACTCAACCAAGTCATTCTGAGAATAGTGTATGCGGCGACCGAGTTGCTCTTGCCCGGCGTCAATAC
GGGATAATACCGCGCCACATAGCAGAACTTTAAAAGTGCTCATCATTGGAAAACGTTCTTCGGGGCGAAA
ACTCTCAAGGATCTTACCGCTGTTGAGATCCAGTTCGATGTAACCCACTCGTGCACCCAACTGATCTTCA
GCATCTTTTACTTTCACCAGCGTTTCTGGGTGAGCAAAAACAGGAAGGCAAAATGCCGCAAAAAAGGGAA
TAAGGGCGACACGGAAATGTTGAATACTCATACTCTTCCTTTTTCAATATTATTGAAGCATTTATCAGGG
TTATTGTCTCATGAGCGGATACATATTTGAATGTATTTAGAAAAATAAACAAATAGGGGTTCCGCGCACA
TTTCCCCGAAAAGTGCCACCTGAC
Features (pLannotate 1.2.2; 34 found; start..end, strand, type, name):
     31..83      -  misc_feature   bom (fragment): basis of mobility region from pBR322
    238..617     +  enhancer       CMV enhancer: human cytomegalovirus immediate early enhancer
    618..817     +  promoter       CMV promoter: human cytomegalovirus (CMV) immediate early promoter
    835..1015    +  LTR            5' LTR (truncated): truncated 5' long terminal repeat (LTR) from HIV-1
   1062..1187    +  misc_feature   HIV-1 Ψ: packaging signal of human immunodeficiency virus type 1
   1171..1534    +  CDS            HIV-1 gag (fragment): gag protein from human immunodeficiency virus 1; gag
   1680..1913    +  misc_feature   RRE: The Rev response element (RRE) of HIV-1 allows for Rev-dependent mRNA export from the nucleus to the cytoplasm.
   2290..2390    +  CDS            Rev (fragment): human immunodeficiency virus 1 (HIV-1) Rev protein; rev; enhances nuclear export of unspliced and incompletely spliced viral mRNAs
   2440..2557    +  misc_feature   cPPT/CTS: central polypurine tract and central termination sequence of HIV-1
   2608..2848    +  promoter       U6 promoter: RNA polymerase III promoter for human U6 snRNA
   2878..2953    +  misc_RNA       gRNA scaffold: guide RNA scaffold for the Streptococcus pyogenes CRISPR/Cas9 system
   2971..2989    +  CDS            small t antigen (fragment): SV40 (simian virus 40) small t antigen
   3015..3226    +  promoter       EF-1α core promoter: core promoter for human elongation factor EF-1α
   3251..7354    +  CDS            Cas9: Cas9 (Csn1) endonuclease from the Streptococcus pyogenes Type II CRISPR/Cas system generates RNA-guided double strand breaks in DNA
   7493..8063    +  misc_feature   IRES2: internal ribosome entry site (IRES) of the encephalomyocarditis virus (EMCV)
   8057..8431    +  CDS            BleoR: antibiotic-binding protein; Sh ble from Streptoalloteichus hindustanus; confers resistance to bleomycin, phleomycin, and Zeocin™
   8447..9035    +  misc_feature   WPRE: woodchuck hepatitis virus posttranscriptional regulatory element
   9086..9105    +  misc_feature   cPPT/CTS (fragment): central polypurine tract and central termination sequence of HIV-1
   9107..9340    +  LTR            3' LTR (ΔU3): self-inactivating 3' long terminal repeat (LTR) from HIV-1
   9372..9596    +  polyA_signal   bGH poly(A) signal: bovine growth hormone polyadenylation signal
   9600..9621    +  promoter       SV40 promoter (fragment): SV40 enhancer and early promoter
   9642..10070   +  rep_origin     f1 ori (sequence partly withheld): f1 bacteriophage origin of replication; arrow indicates direction of (+) strand synthesis
  10084..10413   +  promoter       SV40 promoter: SV40 enhancer and early promoter
  10461..10508   +  promoter       EM7 promoter: synthetic bacterial promoter&nbsp
  10527..10901   +  CDS            BleoR: antibiotic-binding protein; Sh ble from Streptoalloteichus hindustanus; confers resistance to bleomycin, phleomycin, and Zeocin™
  10911..11036   +  CDS            ble (fragment): BLE_KLEPN - Experimental evidence at protein level: Swiss-Prot protein existence level 1. Binding protein with a strong affinity to the bleomycin family of antibiotics. Binds to CL990; an antimitotic-antibiotic compound. From Klebsiella pneumoniae.
  11031..11152   +  polyA_signal   SV40 poly(A) signal: SV40 polyadenylation signal
  11223..11245   -  protein_bind   lac operator (fragment): The lac repressor binds to the lac operator to inhibit transcription in E. coli. This inhibition can be relieved by adding lactose or isopropyl-β-D-thiogalactopyranoside (IPTG). lac repressor encoded by lacI
  11249..11279   -  promoter       lac promoter: promoter for the E. coli lac operon
  11294..11315   -  protein_bind   CAP binding site: CAP binding activates transcription in the presence of cAMP. E. coli catabolite activator protein
  11328..11420   -  CDS            lacI (fragment): lac repressor; lacI; The lac repressor binds to the lac operator to inhibit transcription in E. coli. This inhibition can be relieved by adding lactose or isopropyl-β-D-thiogalactopyranoside (IPTG).
  11603..12191   -  rep_origin     ori: high-copy-number ColE1/pMB1/pBR322/pUC origin of replication
  12362..13222   -  CDS            AmpR: β-lactamase; bla; confers resistance to ampicillin, carbenicillin, and related antibiotics
  13223..13327   -  promoter       AmpR promoter: bla
