[The description below was written by a language model from this plasmid's Addgene catalogue record and pLannotate feature annotations shown in this document.]
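Description:
pLentiCRISPRv2-bleo-ErbB4 is a third-generation-style, self-inactivating HIV-1 lentiviral CRISPR vector built on the LentiCRISPR v2 backbone and designed to knock out the dog (canine) ERBB4 gene. In bacteria it is maintained through a high-copy ColE1/pUC-type origin and selected with ampicillin via the β-lactamase gene; an f1 origin is also present. The viral genome is transcribed in packaging cells from a CMV enhancer/promoter fused to a truncated 5' LTR. It carries the Ψ packaging signal, a partial gag sequence, the Rev response element for Rev-dependent nuclear export, and the cPPT/CTS, and it ends in a ΔU3 3' LTR that inactivates LTR promoter activity after integration. A bGH polyadenylation signal follows.

The payload is an all-in-one editing cassette. A human U6 Pol III promoter drives a single guide RNA, made up of the ERBB4-targeting spacer joined to the Streptococcus pyogenes gRNA scaffold. Downstream, the EF-1α core promoter expresses S. pyogenes Cas9. An EMCV IRES then allows translation of the Sh ble bleomycin/Zeocin resistance gene from the same transcript, so transduced cells can be selected with Zeocin, and a WPRE enhances expression. Outside the LTRs, the backbone carries a second BleoR cassette under SV40 and EM7 promoters with an SV40 poly(A) signal, which would not be packaged into virus.

The associated work concerns knockout of all ErbB-family genes to examine their roles in proliferation, survival and migration. This construct would supply the ErbB4 knockout.
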