Addgene plasmid #197353: pLentiCRISPRv2-bleo-ErbB4
Purpose: A knock-out vector for dog ErbB4.
Depositing lab: Michiyuki Matsuda. Depositing organization: Kyoto University, Graduate School of Biostudies. Publication: Knockout of all ErbB-family genes delineates their roles in proliferation, survival, and migration. Matsuda K, Hirayama D, Hino N, Kuno S, Sakaue-Sawano A, Miyawaki A, Matsuda M, Terai K. J Cell Sci. 2023 Jul 31:jcs.261199. doi: 10.1242/jcs.261199. PubMed 37519219.
Backbone
  Vector backbone: LentiCRISPR v2
  Backbone manufacturer: https://www.addgene.org/52961/
  Vector type: Lentiviral, CRISPR
  Selectable markers: Zeocin
Growth in bacteria
  Bacterial resistance: Ampicillin, 100 μg/mL
  Growth temperature: 37°C
  Growth strain: NEB Stable
  Copy number: Unknown
Gene/Insert
  Gene/Insert name: A gRNA targeting the dog ERBB4 gene and the cDNA of CRISPR-Cas9
  gRNA/shRNA sequence: ATTGATGTCGGCTCAGACTG
  Insert size (bp): 6274
Terms and licenses: Academic/Nonprofit Terms; Industry Terms: Not Available to Industry
How to cite: pLentiCRISPRv2-bleo-ErbB4 was a gift from Michiyuki Matsuda (Addgene plasmid # 197353 ; http://n2t.net/addgene:197353 ; RRID:Addgene_197353)
